Addgene plasmid #120303: AAV CMV-driven AcrIIC3-2xmiR-122 target sites
Purpose: AAV vector for expression of AcrIIC3 with two miR-122 binding sites
Depositing lab: Dominik Niopek. Depositing organization: Universitaet Heidelberg. Publication: Cell-specific CRISPR-Cas9 activation by microRNA-dependent expression of anti-CRISPR proteins. Hoffmann MD, Aschenbrenner S, Grosse S, Rapti K, Domenger C, Fakhiri J, Mastel M, Borner K, Eils R, Grimm D, Niopek D. Nucleic Acids Res. 2019 Apr 15. pii: 5458120. doi: 10.1093/nar/gkz271. PubMed 30982889.
Backbone
  Vector backbone: scAAV
  Total vector size (bp): 5213
  Vector type: Mammalian Expression, AAV, CRISPR
Growth in bacteria
  Bacterial resistance: Ampicillin, 100 μg/mL
  Growth temperature: 37°C
  Growth strain: NEB Stable
  Copy number: Unknown
Gene/Insert
  Gene/Insert name: AcrIIC3-2xmiR-122 binding sites (alt name: U6 scaffold)
  Cloning method: Restriction Enzyme; 5′ cloning site Unknown (unknown if destroyed); 3′ cloning site Unknown (unknown if destroyed)
  Sequencing primers: 5′ N/A
Terms and licenses: Academic/Nonprofit Terms; Industry Terms: Not Available to Industry
Depositor comments: Please visit https://www.biorxiv.org/content/10.1101/480384v1 for BioRxiv preprint
How to cite: AAV CMV-driven AcrIIC3-2xmiR-122 target sites was a gift from Dominik Niopek (Addgene plasmid # 120303 ; http://n2t.net/addgene:120303 ; RRID:Addgene_120303)
