[The description below was written by a language model from this plasmid's Addgene catalogue record.]
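Description:
AAV CMV-driven AcrIIC3-2xmiR-122 target sites is a 5,213 bp plasmid built on a self-complementary AAV (scAAV) backbone and catalogued as a mammalian expression, AAV and CRISPR vector. It is propagated in bacteria under ampicillin selection. The record lists a recombination-deficient growth strain, which is commonly chosen to keep the repeat-rich AAV inverted terminal repeats intact. The bacterial origin of replication and copy number are not stated, and no feature table is provided, so the exact layout of ITRs, polyadenylation signal and other elements cannot be confirmed from the record.

The payload is the coding sequence for AcrIIC3, an anti-CRISPR protein that inhibits type II-C Cas9 orthologues, expressed from the CMV promoter according to the construct name. Two binding sites for miR-122, a microRNA generally known to be abundant in hepatocytes, are attached to the transcript. This makes the Acr mRNA subject to microRNA-mediated knockdown. In cells containing miR-122, AcrIIC3 production is suppressed and a co-delivered Cas9 is free to act, whereas in cells lacking the microRNA the inhibitor accumulates and blocks Cas9. The result is a cell-type-specific "Cas-ON" switch, consistent with the associated publication on microRNA-dependent anti-CRISPR expression. The insert's alternative name mentions a U6 scaffold, suggesting that a U6-driven guide RNA scaffold cassette may also be present, but the record gives no further detail. The cloning sites are unknown. The plasmid can be used for direct transfection or for packaging into recombinant AAV particles for delivery to mammalian cells.
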