>Addgene plasmid #120303 | AAV CMV-driven AcrIIC3-2xmiR-122 target sites | addgene partial sequence | sequence record 233653 | Addgene Partial NGS Result
GAAGAGGGCCTATTTCCCATGATTCCTTCATATTTGCATATACGATACAAGGCTGTTAGAGAGATAATTA
GAATTAATTTGACTGTAAACACAAAGATATTAGTACAAAATACGTGACGTAGAAAGTAATAATTTCTTGG
GTAGTTTGCAGTTTTAAAATTATGTTTTAAAATGGACTATCATATGCTTACCGTAACTTGAAAGTATTTC
GATTTCTTGGCTTTATATATCTTGTGGAAAGGACGAAACACCGAGTCTTCGAGGAAGACAGGTTTAAGAG
CTATGCTGGAAACAGCATAGCAAGTTTAAATAAGGCTAGTCCGTTATCAACTTGAAAAAGTGGCACCGAG
TCGGTGCTTTTTTTGCGGCCGCGACATTGATTATTGACTAGTTATTAATAGTAATCAATTACGGGGTCAT
TAGTTCATAGCCCATATATGGAGTTCCGCGTTACATAACTTACGGTAAATGGCCCGCCTGGCTGACCGCC
CAACGACCCCCGCCCATTGACGTCAATAATGACGTATGTTCCCATAGTAACGCCAATAGGGACTTTCCAT
TGACGTCAATGGGTGGAGTATTTACGGTAAACTGCCCACTTGGCAGTACATCAAGTGTATCATATGCCAA
GTACGCCCCCTATTGACGTCAATGACGGTAAATGGCCCGCCTGGCATTATGCCCAGTACATGACCTTATG
GGACTTTCCTACTTGGCAGTACATCTACGTATTAGTCATCGCTATTACCATGGTGATGCGGTTTTGGCAG
TACATCAATGGGCGTGGATAGCGGTTTGACTCACGGGGATTTCCAAGTCTCCACCCCATTGACGTCAATG
GGAGTTTGTTTTGGCACCAAAATCAACGGGACTTTCCAAAATGTCGTAACAACTCCGCCCCATTGACGCA
AATGGGCGGTAGGCGTGTACGGTGGGAGGTCTATATAAGCAGAGCTCTCTGGCTAACTAGAGAACCCACT
GCTTACTGGCTTATCGAAATTAATACGACTCACTATAGGGAGACCCAAGCTGGCTAGCGCCACCATGGCT
TTCAAGAGAGCTATTATATTTACGTCCTTTAATGGTTTTGAGAAGGTCTCTCGAACAGAGAAGCGACGCC
TTGCCAAGATAATTAACGCGAGGGTCTCAATTATTGATGAGTATCTCAGAGCCAAGGATACAAACGCGAG
CCTGGATGGCCAATACCGAGCCTTTCTGTTTAACGACGAAAGCCCCGCGATGACAGAGTTCCTCGCAAAA
CTGAAAGCATTCGCGGAGAGCTGCACGGGAATATCAATAGATGCGTGGGAGATTGAAGAGAGCGAGTATG
TTCGACTGCCCGTTGAACGCCGGGATTTCCTGGCCGCTGCGAATGGCAAGGAAATCTTCAAGATATAACT
CGAGCGGCCGCCACTGTGCTGGATATCTGCAGAATTCAAACACCATTGTCACACTCCATTATATCAAACA
CCATTGTCACACTCCATTAATTAGAGACGAGCTCGTCTCTAGCTTAAGTTTAAACCGCTGATCAGCCTCG
ACTGTGCCTTCTAGTTGCCAGCCATCTGTTGTTTGCCCCTCCCCCGTGCCTTCCTTGACCCTGGAAGGTG
CCACTCCCACTGTCCTTTCCTAATAAAATGAGGAAATTGCATCGCATTGTCTGAGTAGGTGTCATTCTAT
TCTGGGGGGTGGGGTGGGGCAGGACAGCAAGGGGGAGGATTGGGAAGACAATAGCAGGCATGCTGGGGAT
GCGGTGGGCTCTATGGGTCGACGATATCAGATCTGAGGAACCCC
